>Addgene plasmid #160150 | 8 pCOLI_A_GST | addgene full sequence | sequence record 316891 | Addgene NGS Result
TACTGGAACGTTGTGAGGGTAAACAACTGGCGGTATGGATGCGGCGGGACCAGAGAAAAATCACTCAGGG
TCAATGCCAGCGCTTCGTTAATACAGATGTAGGTGTTGGCACCATGCATCGATCCCGCGAAATTAATACG
ACTCACTATAGGGAGACCACAACGGTTTCCCTCCGGCTCCGGAAATAATTTTGTTTAACTTTAAGAAGGA
GATATACATATGTCCCCTATACTAGGTTATTGGAAAATTAAGGGCCTTGTGCAACCCACTCGACTTCTTT
TGGAATATCTTGAAGAAAAATATGAAGAGCATTTGTATGAGCGCGATGAAGGTGATAAATGGCGAAACAA
AAAGTTTGAATTGGGTTTGGAGTTTCCCAATCTTCCTTATTATATTGATGGTGATGTTAAATTAACACAG
TCTATGGCCATCATACGTTATATAGCTGACAAGCACAACATGTTGGGTGGTTGTCCAAAAGAGCGTGCAG
AGATTTCAATGCTTGAAGGAGCGGTTTTGGATATTAGATACGGTGTTTCGAGAATTGCATATAGTAAAGA
CTTTGAAACTCTCAAAGTTGATTTTCTTAGCAAGCTACCTGAAATGCTGAAAATGTTCGAAGATCGTTTA
TGTCATAAAACATATTTAAATGGTGATCATGTAACCCATCCTGACTTCATGTTGTATGACGCTCTTGATG
TTGTTTTATACATGGACCCAATGTGCCTGGATGCGTTCCCAAAATTAGTTTGTTTTAAAAAACGTATTGA
AGCTATCCCACAAATTGATAAGTACTTGAAATCCAGCAAGTATATAGCATGGCCTTTGCAGGGCTGGCAA
GCCACGTTTGGTGGTGGCGACCATCCTCCAAAATCGGATCTGGAAGTTCTGTTCCAGGGGCCCGGATCCC
GGTCCGACATATGAGCGCGCGGAATTCAAAGGCCTACGTCGACGAGCTCACTAGTCGCGGCCGCTTTCGA
ATCTAGAGCCTGCAGTCTCGACAAGCTTGTCGAGAAGTACTAGAGGATGTACAACGCGTGCGCGCTGATC
CGGCTGCTAACAAAGCCCGAAAGGAAGCTGAGTTGGCTGCTGCCACCGCTGAGCAATAACTAGCATAACC
CCTTGGGGCCTCTAAACGGGTCTTGAGGGGTTTTTTGCTGAAAGGAGGAACTATATCGGGATTAGCCCGC
CTAATGAGCGGGCTTTTTTTTAATTCCCCTATTTGTTTATTTTTCTAAATACATTCAAATATGTATCCGC
TCATGAGACAATAACCCTGATAAATGCTTCAATAATATTGAAAAAGGAAGAGTATGAGTATTCAACATTT
CCGTGTCGCCCTTATTCCCTTTTTTGCGGCATTTTGCCTTCCTGTTTTTGCTCACCCAGAAACGCTCGTG
AAAGTAAAAGACGCAGAGGACCAATTGGGGGCACGAGTGGGATACATAGAACTGGACTTGAATAGCGGTA
AAATCCTTGAGAGTTTTCGCCCTGAAGAGCGTTTTCCAATGATGAGCACTTTCAAAGTTCTGCTATGTGG
AGCAGTATTATCCCGTGTAGATGCGGGGCAAGAGCAACTCGGACGACGAATACACTATTCGCAGAATGAC
TTGGTTGAATACTCCCCAGTGACAGAAAAGCACCTTACGGACGGAATGACGGTAAGAGAATTATGTAGTG
CCGCCATAACGATGAGTGATAACACTGCGGCGAACTTACTTCTGACAACCATCGGTGGACCGAAGGAATT
AACCGCTTTTTTGCACAATATGGGAGACCATGTAACTCGCCTTGACCGTTGGGAACCAGAACTGAATGAA
GCCATACCAAACGACGAGCGAGACACCACAATGCCTGCGGCAATGGCAACAACATTACGCAAACTATTAA
CTGGCGAACTACTTACTCTGGCTTCACGGCAACAATTAATAGACTGGCTTGAAGCGGATAAAGTTGCAGG
ACCACTACTGCGTTCGGCACTTCCTGCTGGCTGGTTTATTGCTGATAAATCTGGGGCAGGAGAGCGTGGT
TCACGGGGTATCATTGCCGCACTTGGACCAGATGGTAAGCCTTCCCGTATCGTAGTTATCTACACGACGG
GTAGTCAGGCAACTATGGACGAACGAAATAGACAGATTGCTGAAATAGGGGCTTCACTGATTAAGCATTG
GTAAACCGATACAATTAAAGGCTCCTTTTGGAGCCTTTTTTTTTGGACGGACCGGTAGAAAAGATCAAAG
GATCTTCTTGAGATCCTTTTTTTCTGCGCGTAATCTGCTGCTTGCAAACAAAAAAACCACCGCTACCAGC
GGTGGTTTGTTTGCCGGATCAAGAGCTACCAACTCTTTTTCCGAAGGTAACTGGCTTCAGCAGAGCGCAG
ATACCAAATACTGTCCTTCTAGTGTAGCCGTAGTTAGGCCACCACTTCAAGAACTCTGTAGCACCGCCTA
CATACCTCGCTCTGCTAATCCTGTTACCAGTGGCTGCTGCCAGTGGCGATAAGTCGTGTCTTACCGGGTT
GGACTCAAGACGATAGTTACCGGATAAGGCGCAGCGGTCGGGCTGAACGGGGGGTTCGTGCACACAGCCC
AGCTTGGAGCGAACGACCTACACCGAACTGAGATACCTACAGCGTGAGCTATGAGAAAGCGCCACGCTTC
CCGAAGGGAGAAAGGCGGACAGGTATCCGGTAAGCGGCAGGGTCGGAACAGGAGAGCGCACGAGGGAGCT
TCCAGGGGGAAACGCCTGGTATCTTTATAGTCCTGTCGGGTTTCGCCACCTCTGACTTGAGCGTCGATTT
TTGTGATGCTCGTCAGGGGGGCGGAGCCTATGGAAAAACGCCAGCAACGCGGCCTTTTTACGGTTCCTGG
CCTTTTGCTGGCCTTTTGCTCACATGTTCTTTCCTGCGTTATCCCCTGATTCTGTGGATAACCGTATTAC
CGCCTTTGAGTGAGCTGATACCGCTCGCCGCAGCCGAACGACCGAGCGCAGCGAGTCAGTGAGCGAGGAA
GCGGAAGAGCGCCTGATGCGGTATTTTCTCCTTACGCATCTGTGCGGTATTTCACACCGCAATGGTGCAC
TCTCAGTACAATCTGCTCTGATGCCGCATAGTTAAGCCAGTATACACTCCGCTATCGCTACGTGACTGGG
TCATGGCTGCGCCCCGACACCCGCCAACACCCGCTGACGCGCCCTGACGGGCTTGTCTGCTCCCGGCATC
CGCTTACAGACAAGCTGTGACCGTCTCCGGGAGCTGCATGTGTCAGAGGTTTTCACCGTCATCACCGAAA
CGCGCGAGGCAGCTGCGGTAAAGCTCATCAGCGTGGTCGTGAAGCGATTCACAGATGTCTGCCTGTTCAT
CCGCGTCCAGCTCGTTGAGTTTCTCCAGAAGCGTTAATGTCTGGCTTCTGATAAAGCGGGCCATGTTAAG
GGCGGTTTTTTCCTGTTTGGTCACTGATGCCTCCGTGTAAGGGGGATTTCTGTTCATGGGGTAATGATAC
CGATGAAACGAGAGAGGATGCTCACGATACGGGTTACTGATGATGAACATGCCCGGT
Features (pLannotate 1.2.2; 12 found; start..end, strand, type, name):
    134..152     +  promoter       T7 promoter: promoter for bacteriophage T7 RNA polymerase
    190..212     +  RBS            RBS: efficient ribosome binding site from bacteriophage T7 gene 10 (Olins and Rangwala, 1989)
    220..873     +  CDS            GST26_SCHJA: Experimental evidence at protein level: Swiss-Prot protein existence level 1. GST isoenzymes appear to play a central role in the parasite detoxification system. Other functions are also suspected including a role in increasing the solubility of haematin in the parasite gut. From Schistosoma japonicum (Blood fluke).
   1053..1102    +  CDS            SET1 (fragment): solubility-enhancement tag derived from T7 phage gene 10B
   1110..1157    +  terminator     T7 terminator: transcription terminator for bacteriophage T7 RNA polymerase
   1222..1313    +  promoter       AmpR promoter: bla
   1314..2171    +  CDS            bla: BLAT_ECOLX - Experimental evidence at protein level: Swiss-Prot protein existence level 1. TEM-type are the most prevalent beta-lactamases in enterobacteria; they hydrolyze the beta-lactam bond in susceptible beta-lactam antibiotics, thus conferring resistance to penicillins and cephalosporins. TEM-3 and TEM-4 are capable of hydrolyzing cefotaxime and ceftazidime. TEM-5 is capable of hydrolyzing ceftazidime. TEM-6 is capable of hydrolyzing ceftazidime and aztreonam. TEM-8/CAZ-2, TEM- 16/CAZ-7 and TEM-24/CAZ-6 are markedly active against ceftazidime. IRT- 4 shows resistance to beta-lactamase in
   2178..2217    +  terminator     fd terminator: central terminator from bacteriophage fd (Otsuka and Kunisawa, 1982)
   2248..2836    +  rep_origin     ori: high-copy-number ColE1/pMB1/pBR322/pUC origin of replication
   3022..3161    -  misc_feature   bom: basis of mobility region from pBR322
   3263..3454    -  CDS            rop: Rop protein, which maintains plasmids at low copy number; rop
   3494..47      +  CDS            mbeC (fragment) (across the origin): MBEC_ECOLX - Experimental evidence at protein level: Swiss-Prot protein existence level 1. Required for efficient mobilization of ColE1 plasmid and is thus essential to promote the specific transfer of the plasmid during conjugation. Probably functions by inducing DNA bending, helping the MbeA relaxase to melt the DNA around the nic site and cleave the phosphodiester bond. Binds specifically double-stranded DNA (dsDNA) containing the ColE1 oriT but does not recognize the inverted repeat (IR). From Escherichia coli.
