[The description below was written by a language model from this plasmid's Addgene catalogue record and pLannotate feature annotations shown in this document.]
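Description:
8 pCOLI_A_GST is an empty bacterial expression backbone from the InteBac vector suite, a set of mutually compatible plasmids for bacterial and baculovirus protein production. It is derived from pST50Trc, modified by adding a custom multiple cloning site shared across the InteBac system and an N-terminal glutathione S-transferase tag that can be removed with 3C protease. The sequenced plasmid is 3,557 nt. It is maintained in E. coli through a ColE1/pMB1-type origin. The automated annotation labels this origin generically as high copy, but the plasmid also retains the rop gene and the pBR322 bom region, which fits the catalogue's low-copy designation. Selection is by ampicillin through the TEM beta-lactamase gene (bla) under its own promoter, followed by a phage fd terminator.

The expression cassette consists of a T7 promoter, the efficient ribosome binding site from T7 gene 10, and the Schistosoma japonicum GST coding sequence, closed off downstream by a T7 terminator. The 3C cleavage site and the cloning site are not individually annotated but presumably lie in the unannotated stretch between GST and the terminator. No lac operator or lacI gene appears in the feature table. Short hits to a T7 gene 10-derived solubility tag just before the terminator and to mbeC across the sequence origin are fragments, most likely vestigial backbone sequence rather than functional parts.

A gene of interest is inserted by Gibson assembly in frame after the tag, giving a GST fusion expressed in hosts that supply T7 RNA polymerase. GST allows glutathione affinity purification and can aid solubility, and 3C cleavage then releases the target protein.
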