Addgene plasmid #160150: 8 pCOLI_A_GST
Purpose: (Empty Backbone) N-term GST 3C cleavable Amp resistant bacterial expression vector
Depositing lab: John Weir. Depositing organization: Friedrich Miescher Laboratory. Publication: InteBac - An integrated bacterial and baculovirus expression vector suite. Altmannova V, Blaha A, Astrinidis S, Reichle H, Weir JR. Protein Sci. 2020 Sep 21. doi: 10.1002/pro.3957. PubMed 32955754.
Backbone
  Vector backbone: pST50Trc
  Modifications to backbone: Custom MCS added to the vector for full compatibility within the InteBac system. N-terminal 3C cleavable GST added.
  Vector type: Bacterial Expression
  Promoter: T7
Growth in bacteria
  Bacterial resistance: Ampicillin, 100 μg/mL
  Growth temperature: 37°C
  Growth strain: DH5alpha
  Copy number: Low Copy
Gene/Insert
  Cloning method: Gibson Cloning
  Sequencing primers: 5′ T7_fwd; 3′ T7_rev
Terms and licenses: Academic/Nonprofit Terms; Industry Terms: Not Available to Industry
How to cite: 8 pCOLI_A_GST was a gift from John Weir (Addgene plasmid # 160150 ; http://n2t.net/addgene:160150 ; RRID:Addgene_160150)
